Addgene plasmid #21711: pROSA26-G19
Depositing lab: Philippe Soriano. Depositing organization: Fred Hutchinson Cancer Center. Publication: Disruption of overlapping transcripts in the ROSA beta geo 26 gene trap strain leads to widespread expression of beta-galactosidase in mouse embryos and hematopoietic cells. Zambrowicz BP, Imamoto A, Fiering S, Herzenberg LA, Kerr WG, Soriano P. Proc Natl Acad Sci U S A. 1997 Apr 15. 94(8):3789-94. 10.1073/pnas.94.8.3789 PubMed 9108056.
Backbone
  Vector backbone: pBlueScript KS(+)
  Backbone manufacturer: Stratagene
  Backbone size w/o insert (bp): 3000
  Vector type: Bacterial Expression
Growth in bacteria
  Bacterial resistance: Ampicillin, 100 μg/mL
  Growth temperature: 37°C
  Growth strain: DH5alpha
  Copy number: High Copy
Gene/Insert
  Gene/Insert name: ROSA26 G19 (alt name: ROSA26)
  Species: M. musculus (mouse)
  Insert size (bp): 16500
  Entrez Gene: Gt(ROSA)26Sor (a.k.a. Gtrgeo26, Gtrosa26, R26, ROSA26, Thumpd3as1)
  Cloning method: Restriction Enzyme; 5′ cloning site EcoRI (not destroyed); 3′ cloning site EcoRI (not destroyed)
  Sequencing primers: 5′ T7; 3′ T3
Terms and licenses: Academic/Nonprofit Terms; Industry Terms: Not Available to Industry
Depositor comments: Subclone of the original lambda phage, representing the ROSA26 locus, from 129S4 mice. For more information visit - http://research.mssm.edu/soriano/lab
How to cite: pROSA26-G19 was a gift from Philippe Soriano (Addgene plasmid # 21711 ; http://n2t.net/addgene:21711 ; RRID:Addgene_21711)
