[The description below was written by a language model from this plasmid's Addgene catalogue record.]
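Description:
pROSA26-G19 is a genomic subclone carrying a large fragment of the mouse ROSA26 locus, Gt(ROSA)26Sor, in the pBluescript KS(+) cloning vector. The insert, recorded as about 16.5 kb, sits in a backbone of roughly 3 kb and was introduced as an EcoRI fragment, with both flanking EcoRI sites preserved so the fragment can be released intact. According to the depositor's comments, it was subcloned from the original lambda phage isolate of the locus and derives from 129S4 mouse genomic DNA. The plasmid is maintained at high copy in standard E. coli cloning strains under ampicillin selection. The T7 and T3 primer sites of the Bluescript polylinker flank the insert and are listed for sequencing into its ends.

Although the repository classifies the vector type as bacterial expression, nothing in the record suggests that any product is meant to be expressed. No reporter, selection cassette, tag or recombinase site is listed, and no feature table is provided, so the exact extent of the locus covered and its orientation in the vector are not stated. The associated work characterised the ROSA βgeo 26 gene trap strain, in which disruption of overlapping transcripts at this locus produces widespread β-galactosidase expression in mouse embryos and haematopoietic cells. The clone is best understood as a source of wild-type ROSA26 genomic sequence. Such DNA is generally useful for mapping and sequencing the locus, generating probes, or deriving 129-isogenic homology arms for targeting vectors, though the record does not specify a particular intended use.
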