>Addgene plasmid #21711 | pROSA26-G19 | addgene partial sequence | sequence record 27482 | 21711 with T7
CGGCCGCTCTAGAACTAGTGGATCCCCCGGGCTGCAGGAATTCGGATCAAAACACTAATGAACTTTAAGT
CCTGTGAAGGGTAAAACCTCAGATAGTAACAAAAAGCTTCCAACCCCTCCTCAAACAAAAAACCCCAAGT
CTTTAACTTTGATCCAGTTTTCAGATGCTGATATCCATAAATGGATACAGTTATGAATTGCTAATTCTGG
TCTCTTCACTAGCAAAAAGCAAAGCAGCTCAGCAGTACAATTTCCCAGGAAAGCAAGCAAGGTTTCTTTC
CAGCCTGAGCAGCCATCACTAAGTGCAGTTCCCTGCAGCCAACAGCATTAATGGACGCTGCACTGCTGTC
CTTCCCTGGAGACAGCAGCCAGCACTACTCAAGCTTCTCACGTAGCAACCAGAGCTCCAGAGCCAGCAGC
TGCTGCCGCCTTGTATACTCACTCCTGTGATCCAACACAGGAGCAACCTTTTCTTTACCCCACCCCCACT
TCTTAACACACTTTTTTTTGGGGGGGGGGGGGAACAAG
